>Addgene plasmid #27472 | pBABEpuro-Flag-YAP2 | addgene partial sequence | sequence record 33839 | 27472 with pBABE-5
AGTGTGGTGGTACGTAGGAATTCAAGCTTAGCCACCATGGACTACAAAGACGATGACGATAAAGCAAGGC
TCGAATCGGTACCTAAGGATCCCGGGCAGCAGCCGCCGCCTCAACCGGCCCCCCAGGGCCAAGGGCAGCC
GCCTTCGCAGCCCCCGCAGGGGCAGGGCCCGCCGTCCGGACCCGGGCAACCGGCACCCGCGGCGACCCAG
GCGGCGCCGCAGGCACCCCCCGCCGGGCATCAGATCGTGCACGTCCGCGGGGACTCGGAGACCGACCTGG
AGGCGCTCTTCAACGCCGTCATGAACCCCAAGACGGCCAACGTGCCCCAGACCGTGCCCATGAGGCTCCG
GAAGCTGCCCGACTCCTTCTTCAAGCCGCCGGAGCCCAAATCCCACTCCCGACAGGCCAGTACTGATGCA
GGCACTGCAGGAGCCCTGACTCCACAGCATGTTCGAGCTCATTCCTCTCCAGCTTCTCTGCAGTTGGGAG
CTGTTTCTCCTGGGACACTGACCCCCACTGGAGTAGTCTCTGGCCCAGCAGCTACACCCACAGCTCAGCA
TCTTCGACAGTCTTCTTTTGAGATACCTGATGATGTACCTCTGCCAGCAGGTTGGGAGATGGCAAAGACA
TCTTCTGGTCAGAGATACTTCTTAAATCACATCGATCAGACAACAACATGGCAGGACCCCAGGAAGGCCA
TGCTGTCCCAGATGAACGTCACAGCCCCCACCAGTCCACCAGTGCAGCAGAATATGATGAACTCGGCTTC
AGGTCCTCTTCCTGATGGATGGGAACAAGCCATGACTCAGGATGGAGAAATTTACTATATAAACCATAAG
AACAAGACCACCTCTTGGCTAGACCCAAGGCTTG
