[The description below was written by a language model from this plasmid's Addgene catalogue record.]
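Description:
pBABEpuro-Flag-YAP2 is a retroviral mammalian expression plasmid built on the pBABE-puro backbone (about 5.2 kb without insert), carrying human YAP1, the Yes-kinase associated protein also known as YAP2 or YAP65. The roughly 1.45 kb coding insert was placed between the EcoRI and SalI cloning sites by restriction cloning and bears an N-terminal Flag epitope tag, which allows the expressed protein to be detected or immunoprecipitated with anti-Flag antibodies. In bacteria the plasmid is maintained at high copy number under ampicillin selection.

No feature table accompanies the record, so the regulatory elements are not itemised. In general, pBABE-type vectors are Moloney murine leukaemia virus-derived: long terminal repeats flank a packaging signal and the cloning site, the 5′ LTR drives transcription of the inserted gene, and a separate internal promoter drives the puromycin resistance gene. When the plasmid is introduced into a packaging cell line that supplies the viral structural and enzymatic proteins in trans, the LTR-bounded genome is packaged into replication-defective particles. These can infect dividing target cells and integrate stably, after which transduced populations are enriched with puromycin, the mammalian selectable marker listed here.

The construct is suited to establishing cell lines with stable expression of tagged YAP2. The associated publication concerns PDZ domain-dependent complexes between YAP2 and ZO-2 and their effect on YAP2 nuclear localisation and signalling, so the likely uses are studies of YAP2 interactions, subcellular distribution and downstream signalling.
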