Addgene plasmid #27472: pBABEpuro-Flag-YAP2
Depositing lab: Marius Sudol. Depositing organization: Geisinger Health Center. Publication: Functional complexes between YAP2 and ZO-2 are PDZ domain-dependent, and regulate YAP2 nuclear localization and signalling. Oka T, Remue E, Meerschaert K, Vanloo B, Boucherie C, Gfeller D, Bader GD, Sidhu SS, Vandekerckhove J, Gettemans J, Sudol M. Biochem J. 2010 Nov 25. 432(3):461-72. 10.1042/BJ20100870 PubMed 20868367.
Backbone
  Vector backbone: pBABE-puro
  Backbone manufacturer: Addgene
  Backbone size w/o insert (bp): 5169
  Vector type: Mammalian Expression, Retroviral
  Selectable markers: Puromycin
Growth in bacteria
  Bacterial resistance: Ampicillin, 100 μg/mL
  Growth temperature: 37°C
  Growth strain: DH5alpha
  Copy number: High Copy
Gene/Insert
  Gene/Insert name: Yes-kinase associated protein (alt name: YAP2, YAP65)
  Species: H. sapiens (human)
  Insert size (bp): 1450
  GenBank ID: NP_006097
  Entrez Gene: YAP1 (a.k.a. COB1, YAP, YAP-1, YAP2, YAP65, YKI)
  Tag / fusion protein: Flag (N terminal on insert)
  Cloning method: Restriction Enzyme; 5′ cloning site EcoRI (unknown if destroyed); 3′ cloning site SalI (unknown if destroyed)
  Sequencing primers: 5′ N/A
Terms and licenses: Academic/Nonprofit Terms; Industry Terms: Not Available to Industry
How to cite: pBABEpuro-Flag-YAP2 was a gift from Marius Sudol (Addgene plasmid # 27472 ; http://n2t.net/addgene:27472 ; RRID:Addgene_27472)
